Addgene plasmid #112424: pATF1.1.0-gDNA
Purpose: CRISPR plasmid for expression of Cas9 and gRNA targeting human transcription factor ATF1
Depositing lab: Kevin White. Depositing organization: University of Chicago.
Backbone
  Vector backbone: pX330
  Backbone manufacturer: Zhang lab (Addgene plasmid ID: 42230)
  Vector type: Mammalian Expression, CRISPR
Growth in bacteria
  Bacterial resistance: Ampicillin, 100 μg/mL
  Growth temperature: 37°C
  Growth strain: DH5alpha
  Copy number: High Copy
Gene/Insert
  Gene/Insert name: ATF1
  gRNA/shRNA sequence: GATTTTCCAGGACTGCAACT CGG
  Species: H. sapiens (human)
  Entrez Gene: ATF1 (a.k.a. EWS-ATF1, FUS/ATF-1, TREB36)
  Cloning method: Restriction Enzyme; 5′ cloning site BbsI (destroyed during cloning); 3′ cloning site BbsI (destroyed during cloning)
  Sequencing primers: 5′ hU6-F (5'-GAGGGCCTATTTCCCATGATT-3')
Terms and licenses: Academic/Nonprofit Terms; Industry Terms: Not Available to Industry
Depositor comments: gRNA sequence listed includes 20 nucleotide target sequence, followed by the uncloned PAM sequence. The PAM sequence is not present in the plasmid. Use with plasmid pATF1-donor.
How to cite: pATF1.1.0-gDNA was a gift from Kevin White (Addgene plasmid # 112424 ; http://n2t.net/addgene:112424 ; RRID:Addgene_112424)
