[The description below was written by a language model from this plasmid's Addgene catalogue record and pLannotate feature annotations shown in this document.]
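Description:
pATF1.1.0-gDNA is a mammalian CRISPR expression plasmid built on the pX330 backbone. From a single vector it delivers both Streptococcus pyogenes Cas9 and a single guide RNA directed against the human transcription factor gene ATF1. It is maintained in E. coli as a high-copy plasmid through a ColE1/pUC-type origin and selected with ampicillin via the bla (AmpR) cassette. An f1/M13 phage origin, a single AAV2 ITR and short bom and rop fragments are also annotated. These appear to be backbone remnants rather than functional parts of the payload, and with only one ITR annotated the records do not indicate an AAV packaging vector.

The 20-nucleotide ATF1 target sequence was cloned into the paired BbsI sites, which were destroyed in the process. This places it between the human U6 RNA polymerase III promoter and the S. pyogenes gRNA scaffold, so a complete sgRNA is transcribed. The depositor notes that the PAM listed with the guide is not present in the plasmid. Cas9 is driven by a hybrid promoter made up of the CMV enhancer, the chicken β-actin promoter and a hybrid CBA/MVM intron. Its coding sequence is annotated as contiguous N- and C-terminal portions, followed by a C-terminal nucleoplasmin nuclear localization signal and a bGH polyadenylation signal.

The depositor's sequence (8,508 nt) and the repository's NGS result (8,488 nt) have essentially the same feature layout. They differ by about 20 nt, apparently within the chicken β-actin promoter, which is annotated as two fragments in the NGS record. The plasmid is meant to be used with the companion plasmid pATF1-donor, which suggests Cas9 cleavage at ATF1 paired with a repair template, although the record does not describe the donor's contents.
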