Features (pLannotate 1.2.2; 18 found; start..end, strand, type, name):
     79..122     +  misc_RNA       gRNA scaffold (fragment): guide RNA scaffold for the Streptococcus pyogenes CRISPR/Cas9 system
    169..454     +  enhancer       CMV enhancer: human cytomegalovirus immediate early enhancer; contains an 18-bp deletion relative to the standard CMV enhancer
    456..733     +  promoter       chicken β-actin promoter: No description available
    734..962     +  intron         hybrid intron: hybrid between chicken β-actin (CBA) and minute virus of mice (MMV) introns (Gray et al., 2011)
   1100..2701    +  CDS            Cas9(N): N-terminal portion of Streptococcus pyogenes Cas9 (Zetsche et al., 2015)
   2702..5200    +  CDS            Cas9(C): C-terminal portion of Streptococcus pyogenes Cas9 (Zetsche et al., 2015)
   5201..5248    +  CDS            nucleoplasmin NLS: bipartite nuclear localization signal from nucleoplasmin
   5282..5393    +  polyA_signal   bGH poly(A) signal: bovine growth hormone polyadenylation signal
   5498..5638    +  repeat_region  AAV2 ITR: inverted terminal repeat of adeno-associated virus serotype 2 inverted
   5643..5694    -  misc_feature   bom (fragment): basis of mobility region from pBR322
   5713..6093    +  rep_origin     M13 ori (sequence partly withheld): M13 bacteriophage origin of replication; arrow indicates direction of (+) strand synthesis
   6169..6218    -  misc_feature   bom (fragment): basis of mobility region from pBR322
   6320..6355    -  CDS            rop (fragment): Rop protein, which maintains plasmids at low copy number; rop
   6450..6554    +  promoter       AmpR promoter: bla
   6555..7415    +  CDS            AmpR: β-lactamase; bla; confers resistance to ampicillin, carbenicillin, and related antibiotics
   7586..8174    +  rep_origin     ori: high-copy-number ColE1/pMB1/pBR322/pUC origin of replication
   8236..8476    +  promoter       U6 promoter: RNA polymerase III promoter for human U6 snRNA
   8505..72      +  misc_RNA       gRNA scaffold (across the origin): guide RNA scaffold for the Streptococcus pyogenes CRISPR/Cas9 system
>Addgene plasmid #112424 | pATF1.1.0-gDNA | depositor full sequence | sequence record 211815 | Full Sequence
TAGAGCTAGAAATAGCAAGTTAAAATAAGGCTAGTCCGTTATCAACTTGAAAAAGTGGCACCGAGTCGGT
GCTTTTTTGTTTTAGAGCTAGAAATAGCAAGTTAAAATAAGGCTAGTCCGTTTTTAGCGCGTGCGCCAAT
TCTGCAGACAAATGGCTCTAGAGGTACCCGTTACATAACTTACGGTAAATGGCCCGCCTGGCTGACCGCC
CAACGACCCCCGCCCATTGACGTCAATAGTAACGCCAATAGGGACTTTCCATTGACGTCAATGGGTGGAG
TATTTACGGTAAACTGCCCACTTGGCAGTACATCAAGTGTATCATATGCCAAGTACGCCCCCTATTGACG
TCAATGACGGTAAATGGCCCGCCTGGCATTGTGCCCAGTACATGACCTTATGGGACTTTCCTACTTGGCA
GTACATCTACGTATTAGTCATCGCTATTACCATGGTCGAGGTGAGCCCCACGTTCTGCTTCACTCTCCCC
ATCTCCCCCCCCTCCCCACCCCCAATTTTGTATTTATTTATTTTTTAATTATTTTGTGCAGCGATGGGGG
CGGGGGGGGGGGGGGGGCGCGCGCCAGGCGGGGCGGGGCGGGGCGAGGGGCGGGGCGGGGCGAGGCGGAG
AGGTGCGGCGGCAGCCAATCAGAGCGGCGCGCTCCGAAAGTTTCCTTTTATGGCGAGGCGGCGGCGGCGG
CGGCCCTATAAAAAGCGAAGCGCGCGGCGGGCGGGAGTCGCTGCGACGCTGCCTTCGCCCCGTGCCCCGC
TCCGCCGCCGCCTCGCGCCGCCCGCCCCGGCTCTGACTGACCGCGTTACTCCCACAGGTGAGCGGGCGGG
ACGGCCCTTCTCCTCCGGGCTGTAATTAGCTGAGCAAGAGGTAAGGGTTTAAGGGATGGTTGGTTGGTGG
GGTATTAATGTTTAATTACCTGGAGCACCTGCCTGAAATCACTTTTTTTCAGGTTGGACCGGTGCCACCA
TGGACTATAAGGACCACGACGGAGACTACAAGGATCATGATATTGATTACAAAGACGATGACGATAAGAT
GGCCCCAAAGAAGAAGCGGAAGGTCGGTATCCACGGAGTCCCAGCAGCCGACAAGAAGTACAGCATCGGC
CTGGACATCGGCACCAACTCTGTGGGCTGGGCCGTGATCACCGACGAGTACAAGGTGCCCAGCAAGAAAT
TCAAGGTGCTGGGCAACACCGACCGGCACAGCATCAAGAAGAACCTGATCGGAGCCCTGCTGTTCGACAG
CGGCGAAACAGCCGAGGCCACCCGGCTGAAGAGAACCGCCAGAAGAAGATACACCAGACGGAAGAACCGG
ATCTGCTATCTGCAAGAGATCTTCAGCAACGAGATGGCCAAGGTGGACGACAGCTTCTTCCACAGACTGG
AAGAGTCCTTCCTGGTGGAAGAGGATAAGAAGCACGAGCGGCACCCCATCTTCGGCAACATCGTGGACGA
GGTGGCCTACCACGAGAAGTACCCCACCATCTACCACCTGAGAAAGAAACTGGTGGACAGCACCGACAAG
GCCGACCTGCGGCTGATCTATCTGGCCCTGGCCCACATGATCAAGTTCCGGGGCCACTTCCTGATCGAGG
GCGACCTGAACCCCGACAACAGCGACGTGGACAAGCTGTTCATCCAGCTGGTGCAGACCTACAACCAGCT
GTTCGAGGAAAACCCCATCAACGCCAGCGGCGTGGACGCCAAGGCCATCCTGTCTGCCAGACTGAGCAAG
AGCAGACGGCTGGAAAATCTGATCGCCCAGCTGCCCGGCGAGAAGAAGAATGGCCTGTTCGGAAACCTGA
TTGCCCTGAGCCTGGGCCTGACCCCCAACTTCAAGAGCAACTTCGACCTGGCCGAGGATGCCAAACTGCA
GCTGAGCAAGGACACCTACGACGACGACCTGGACAACCTGCTGGCCCAGATCGGCGACCAGTACGCCGAC
CTGTTTCTGGCCGCCAAGAACCTGTCCGACGCCATCCTGCTGAGCGACATCCTGAGAGTGAACACCGAGA
TCACCAAGGCCCCCCTGAGCGCCTCTATGATCAAGAGATACGACGAGCACCACCAGGACCTGACCCTGCT
GAAAGCTCTCGTGCGGCAGCAGCTGCCTGAGAAGTACAAAGAGATTTTCTTCGACCAGAGCAAGAACGGC
TACGCCGGCTACATTGACGGCGGAGCCAGCCAGGAAGAGTTCTACAAGTTCATCAAGCCCATCCTGGAAA
AGATGGACGGCACCGAGGAACTGCTCGTGAAGCTGAACAGAGAGGACCTGCTGCGGAAGCAGCGGACCTT
CGACAACGGCAGCATCCCCCACCAGATCCACCTGGGAGAGCTGCACGCCATTCTGCGGCGGCAGGAAGAT
TTTTACCCATTCCTGAAGGACAACCGGGAAAAGATCGAGAAGATCCTGACCTTCCGCATCCCCTACTACG
TGGGCCCTCTGGCCAGGGGAAACAGCAGATTCGCCTGGATGACCAGAAAGAGCGAGGAAACCATCACCCC
CTGGAACTTCGAGGAAGTGGTGGACAAGGGCGCTTCCGCCCAGAGCTTCATCGAGCGGATGACCAACTTC
GATAAGAACCTGCCCAACGAGAAGGTGCTGCCCAAGCACAGCCTGCTGTACGAGTACTTCACCGTGTATA
ACGAGCTGACCAAAGTGAAATACGTGACCGAGGGAATGAGAAAGCCCGCCTTCCTGAGCGGCGAGCAGAA
AAAGGCCATCGTGGACCTGCTGTTCAAGACCAACCGGAAAGTGACCGTGAAGCAGCTGAAAGAGGACTAC
TTCAAGAAAATCGAGTGCTTCGACTCCGTGGAAATCTCCGGCGTGGAAGATCGGTTCAACGCCTCCCTGG
GCACATACCACGATCTGCTGAAAATTATCAAGGACAAGGACTTCCTGGACAATGAGGAAAACGAGGACAT
TCTGGAAGATATCGTGCTGACCCTGACACTGTTTGAGGACAGAGAGATGATCGAGGAACGGCTGAAAACC
TATGCCCACCTGTTCGACGACAAAGTGATGAAGCAGCTGAAGCGGCGGAGATACACCGGCTGGGGCAGGC
TGAGCCGGAAGCTGATCAACGGCATCCGGGACAAGCAGTCCGGCAAGACAATCCTGGATTTCCTGAAGTC
CGACGGCTTCGCCAACAGAAACTTCATGCAGCTGATCCACGACGACAGCCTGACCTTTAAAGAGGACATC
CAGAAAGCCCAGGTGTCCGGCCAGGGCGATAGCCTGCACGAGCACATTGCCAATCTGGCCGGCAGCCCCG
CCATTAAGAAGGGCATCCTGCAGACAGTGAAGGTGGTGGACGAGCTCGTGAAAGTGATGGGCCGGCACAA
GCCCGAGAACATCGTGATCGAAATGGCCAGAGAGAACCAGACCACCCAGAAGGGACAGAAGAACAGCCGC
GAGAGAATGAAGCGGATCGAAGAGGGCATCAAAGAGCTGGGCAGCCAGATCCTGAAAGAACACCCCGTGG
AAAACACCCAGCTGCAGAACGAGAAGCTGTACCTGTACTACCTGCAGAATGGGCGGGATATGTACGTGGA
CCAGGAACTGGACATCAACCGGCTGTCCGACTACGATGTGGACCATATCGTGCCTCAGAGCTTTCTGAAG
GACGACTCCATCGACAACAAGGTGCTGACCAGAAGCGACAAGAACCGGGGCAAGAGCGACAACGTGCCCT
CCGAAGAGGTCGTGAAGAAGATGAAGAACTACTGGCGGCAGCTGCTGAACGCCAAGCTGATTACCCAGAG
AAAGTTCGACAATCTGACCAAGGCCGAGAGAGGCGGCCTGAGCGAACTGGATAAGGCCGGCTTCATCAAG
AGACAGCTGGTGGAAACCCGGCAGATCACAAAGCACGTGGCACAGATCCTGGACTCCCGGATGAACACTA
AGTACGACGAGAATGACAAGCTGATCCGGGAAGTGAAAGTGATCACCCTGAAGTCCAAGCTGGTGTCCGA
TTTCCGGAAGGATTTCCAGTTTTACAAAGTGCGCGAGATCAACAACTACCACCACGCCCACGACGCCTAC
CTGAACGCCGTCGTGGGAACCGCCCTGATCAAAAAGTACCCTAAGCTGGAAAGCGAGTTCGTGTACGGCG
ACTACAAGGTGTACGACGTGCGGAAGATGATCGCCAAGAGCGAGCAGGAAATCGGCAAGGCTACCGCCAA
GTACTTCTTCTACAGCAACATCATGAACTTTTTCAAGACCGAGATTACCCTGGCCAACGGCGAGATCCGG
AAGCGGCCTCTGATCGAGACAAACGGCGAAACCGGGGAGATCGTGTGGGATAAGGGCCGGGATTTTGCCA
CCGTGCGGAAAGTGCTGAGCATGCCCCAAGTGAATATCGTGAAAAAGACCGAGGTGCAGACAGGCGGCTT
CAGCAAAGAGTCTATCCTGCCCAAGAGGAACAGCGATAAGCTGATCGCCAGAAAGAAGGACTGGGACCCT
AAGAAGTACGGCGGCTTCGACAGCCCCACCGTGGCCTATTCTGTGCTGGTGGTGGCCAAAGTGGAAAAGG
GCAAGTCCAAGAAACTGAAGAGTGTGAAAGAGCTGCTGGGGATCACCATCATGGAAAGAAGCAGCTTCGA
GAAGAATCCCATCGACTTTCTGGAAGCCAAGGGCTACAAAGAAGTGAAAAAGGACCTGATCATCAAGCTG
CCTAAGTACTCCCTGTTCGAGCTGGAAAACGGCCGGAAGAGAATGCTGGCCTCTGCCGGCGAACTGCAGA
AGGGAAACGAACTGGCCCTGCCCTCCAAATATGTGAACTTCCTGTACCTGGCCAGCCACTATGAGAAGCT
GAAGGGCTCCCCCGAGGATAATGAGCAGAAACAGCTGTTTGTGGAACAGCACAAGCACTACCTGGACGAG
ATCATCGAGCAGATCAGCGAGTTCTCCAAGAGAGTGATCCTGGCCGACGCTAATCTGGACAAAGTGCTGT
CCGCCTACAACAAGCACCGGGATAAGCCCATCAGAGAGCAGGCCGAGAATATCATCCACCTGTTTACCCT
GACCAATCTGGGAGCCCCTGCCGCCTTCAAGTACTTTGACACCACCATCGACCGGAAGAGGTACACCAGC
ACCAAAGAGGTGCTGGACGCCACCCTGATCCACCAGAGCATCACCGGCCTGTACGAGACACGGATCGACC
TGTCTCAGCTGGGAGGCGACAAAAGGCCGGCGGCCACGAAAAAGGCCGGCCAGGCAAAAAAGAAAAAGTA
AGAATTCCTAGAGCTCGCTGATCAGCCTCGACTGTGCCTTCTAGTTGCCAGCCATCTGTTGTTTGCCCCT
CCCCCGTGCCTTCCTTGACCCTGGAAGGTGCCACTCCCACTGTCCTTTCCTAATAAAATGAGGAAATTGC
ATCGCATTGTCTGAGTAGGTGTCATTCTATTCTGGGGGGTGGGGTGGGGCAGGACAGCAAGGGGGAGGAT
TGGGAAGAGAATAGCAGGCATGCTGGGGAGCGGCCGCAGGAACCCCTAGTGATGGAGTTGGCCACTCCCT
CTCTGCGCGCTCGCTCGCTCACTGAGGCCGGGCGACCAAAGGTCGCCCGACGCCCGGGCTTTGCCCGGGC
GGCCTCAGTGAGCGAGCGAGCGCGCAGCTGCCTGCAGGGGCGCCTGATGCGGTATTTTCTCCTTACGCAT
CTGTGCGGTATTTCACACCGCATA
[142 nt withheld, positions 5695-5836]
C
[141 nt withheld, positions 5838-5978]
CCTTTGACGTTGGAGTCCACGTTCTTT
[37 nt withheld, positions 6006-6042]
ACCCTATCTCGGGCTATTCTTTTGATTTATAAGGGATTTTGCCGATTTCGGCCTATTGGTTAAAAAATGA
GCTGATTTAACAAAAATTTAACGCGAATTTTAACAAAATATTAACGTTTACAATTTTATGGTGCACTCTC
AGTACAATCTGCTCTGATGCCGCATAGTTAAGCCAGCCCCGACACCCGCCAACACCCGCTGACGCGCCCT
GACGGGCTTGTCTGCTCCCGGCATCCGCTTACAGACAAGCTGTGACCGTCTCCGGGAGCTGCATGTGTCA
GAGGTTTTCACCGTCATCACCGAAACGCGCGAGACGAAAGGGCCTCGTGATACGCCTATTTTTATAGGTT
AATGTCATGATAATAATGGTTTCTTAGACGTCAGGTGGCACTTTTCGGGGAAATGTGCGCGGAACCCCTA
TTTGTTTATTTTTCTAAATACATTCAAATATGTATCCGCTCATGAGACAATAACCCTGATAAATGCTTCA
ATAATATTGAAAAAGGAAGAGTATGAGTATTCAACATTTCCGTGTCGCCCTTATTCCCTTTTTTGCGGCA
TTTTGCCTTCCTGTTTTTGCTCACCCAGAAACGCTGGTGAAAGTAAAAGATGCTGAAGATCAGTTGGGTG
CACGAGTGGGTTACATCGAACTGGATCTCAACAGCGGTAAGATCCTTGAGAGTTTTCGCCCCGAAGAACG
TTTTCCAATGATGAGCACTTTTAAAGTTCTGCTATGTGGCGCGGTATTATCCCGTATTGACGCCGGGCAA
GAGCAACTCGGTCGCCGCATACACTATTCTCAGAATGACTTGGTTGAGTACTCACCAGTCACAGAAAAGC
ATCTTACGGATGGCATGACAGTAAGAGAATTATGCAGTGCTGCCATAACCATGAGTGATAACACTGCGGC
CAACTTACTTCTGACAACGATCGGAGGACCGAAGGAGCTAACCGCTTTTTTGCACAACATGGGGGATCAT
GTAACTCGCCTTGATCGTTGGGAACCGGAGCTGAATGAAGCCATACCAAACGACGAGCGTGACACCACGA
TGCCTGTAGCAATGGCAACAACGTTGCGCAAACTATTAACTGGCGAACTACTTACTCTAGCTTCCCGGCA
ACAATTAATAGACTGGATGGAGGCGGATAAAGTTGCAGGACCACTTCTGCGCTCGGCCCTTCCGGCTGGC
TGGTTTATTGCTGATAAATCTGGAGCCGGTGAGCGTGGAAGCCGCGGTATCATTGCAGCACTGGGGCCAG
ATGGTAAGCCCTCCCGTATCGTAGTTATCTACACGACGGGGAGTCAGGCAACTATGGATGAACGAAATAG
ACAGATCGCTGAGATAGGTGCCTCACTGATTAAGCATTGGTAACTGTCAGACCAAGTTTACTCATATATA
CTTTAGATTGATTTAAAACTTCATTTTTAATTTAAAAGGATCTAGGTGAAGATCCTTTTTGATAATCTCA
TGACCAAAATCCCTTAACGTGAGTTTTCGTTCCACTGAGCGTCAGACCCCGTAGAAAAGATCAAAGGATC
TTCTTGAGATCCTTTTTTTCTGCGCGTAATCTGCTGCTTGCAAACAAAAAAACCACCGCTACCAGCGGTG
GTTTGTTTGCCGGATCAAGAGCTACCAACTCTTTTTCCGAAGGTAACTGGCTTCAGCAGAGCGCAGATAC
CAAATACTGTCCTTCTAGTGTAGCCGTAGTTAGGCCACCACTTCAAGAACTCTGTAGCACCGCCTACATA
CCTCGCTCTGCTAATCCTGTTACCAGTGGCTGCTGCCAGTGGCGATAAGTCGTGTCTTACCGGGTTGGAC
TCAAGACGATAGTTACCGGATAAGGCGCAGCGGTCGGGCTGAACGGGGGGTTCGTGCACACAGCCCAGCT
TGGAGCGAACGACCTACACCGAACTGAGATACCTACAGCGTGAGCTATGAGAAAGCGCCACGCTTCCCGA
AGGGAGAAAGGCGGACAGGTATCCGGTAAGCGGCAGGGTCGGAACAGGAGAGCGCACGAGGGAGCTTCCA
GGGGGAAACGCCTGGTATCTTTATAGTCCTGTCGGGTTTCGCCACCTCTGACTTGAGCGTCGATTTTTGT
GATGCTCGTCAGGGGGGCGGAGCCTATGGAAAAACGCCAGCAACGCGGCCTTTTTACGGTTCCTGGCCTT
TTGCTGGCCTTTTGCTCACATGTGAGGGCCTATTTCCCATGATTCCTTCATATTTGCATATACGATACAA
GGCTGTTAGAGAGATAATTGGAATTAATTTGACTGTAAACACAAAGATATTAGTACAAAATACGTGACGT
AGAAAGTAATAATTTCTTGGGTAGTTTGCAGTTTTAAAATTATGTTTTAAAATGGACTATCATATGCTTA
CCGTAACTTGAAAGTATTTCGATTTCTTGGCTTTATATATCTTGTGGAAAGGACGAAACACCGATTTTCC
AGGACTGCAACTGTTT
