Features (pLannotate 1.2.2; 19 found; start..end, strand, type, name):
     79..122     +  misc_RNA       gRNA scaffold (fragment): guide RNA scaffold for the Streptococcus pyogenes CRISPR/Cas9 system
    169..454     +  enhancer       CMV enhancer: human cytomegalovirus immediate early enhancer; contains an 18-bp deletion relative to the standard CMV enhancer
    456..572     +  promoter       chicken β-actin promoter (fragment): No description available
    598..713     +  promoter       chicken β-actin promoter (fragment): No description available
    714..941     +  intron         hybrid intron: hybrid between chicken β-actin (CBA) and minute virus of mice (MMV) introns (Gray et al., 2011)
   1079..2680    +  CDS            Cas9(N): N-terminal portion of Streptococcus pyogenes Cas9 (Zetsche et al., 2015)
   2681..5179    +  CDS            Cas9(C): C-terminal portion of Streptococcus pyogenes Cas9 (Zetsche et al., 2015)
   5180..5227    +  CDS            nucleoplasmin NLS: bipartite nuclear localization signal from nucleoplasmin
   5261..5372    +  polyA_signal   bGH poly(A) signal: bovine growth hormone polyadenylation signal
   5477..5617    +  repeat_region  AAV2 ITR: inverted terminal repeat of adeno-associated virus serotype 2 inverted
   5622..5673    -  misc_feature   bom (fragment): basis of mobility region from pBR322
   5692..6147    +  rep_origin     f1 ori (sequence partly withheld): f1 bacteriophage origin of replication; arrow indicates direction of (+) strand synthesis
   6148..6197    -  misc_feature   bom (fragment): basis of mobility region from pBR322
   6299..6334    -  CDS            rop (fragment): Rop protein, which maintains plasmids at low copy number; rop
   6429..6533    +  promoter       AmpR promoter: bla
   6534..7394    +  CDS            AmpR: β-lactamase; bla; confers resistance to ampicillin, carbenicillin, and related antibiotics
   7565..8153    +  rep_origin     ori: high-copy-number ColE1/pMB1/pBR322/pUC origin of replication
   8215..8455    +  promoter       U6 promoter: RNA polymerase III promoter for human U6 snRNA
   8485..72      +  misc_RNA       gRNA scaffold (across the origin): guide RNA scaffold for the Streptococcus pyogenes CRISPR/Cas9 system
>Addgene plasmid #112424 | pATF1.1.0-gDNA | addgene full sequence | sequence record 230304 | Addgene NGS Result
TAGAGCTAGAAATAGCAAGTTAAAATAAGGCTAGTCCGTTATCAACTTGAAAAAGTGGCACCGAGTCGGT
GCTTTTTTGTTTTAGAGCTAGAAATAGCAAGTTAAAATAAGGCTAGTCCGTTTTTAGCGCGTGCGCCAAT
TCTGCAGACAAATGGCTCTAGAGGTACCCGTTACATAACTTACGGTAAATGGCCCGCCTGGCTGACCGCC
CAACGACCCCCGCCCATTGACGTCAATAGTAACGCCAATAGGGACTTTCCATTGACGTCAATGGGTGGAG
TATTTACGGTAAACTGCCCACTTGGCAGTACATCAAGTGTATCATATGCCAAGTACGCCCCCTATTGACG
TCAATGACGGTAAATGGCCCGCCTGGCATTGTGCCCAGTACATGACCTTATGGGACTTTCCTACTTGGCA
GTACATCTACGTATTAGTCATCGCTATTACCATGGTCGAGGTGAGCCCCACGTTCTGCTTCACTCTCCCC
ATCTCCCCCCCCTCCCCACCCCCAATTTTGTATTTATTTATTTTTTAATTATTTTGTGCAGCGATGGGGG
CGGGGGGGGGGGNNNNNNNGRKCGAGRSRMRGGGCGNGGGCGAGGCGGAGAGGTGCGGCGGCAGCCAATC
AGAGCGGCGCGCTCCGAAAGTTTCCTTTTATGGCGAGGCGGCGGCGGCGGCGGCCCTATAAAAAGCGAAG
CGCGCGGCGGGCGGGAGTCGCTGCGCGCTGCCTTCGCCCCGTGCCCCGCTCCGCCGCCGCCTCGCGCCGC
CCGCCCCGGCTCTGACTGACCGCGTTACTCCCACAGGTGAGCGGGCGGGACGGCCCTTCTCCTCCGGGCT
GTAATTAGCTGAGCAAGAGGTAAGGGTTTAAGGGATGGTTGGTTGGTGGGGTATTAATGTTTAATTACCT
GGAGCACCTGCCTGAAATCACTTTTTTTCAGGTTGGACCGGTGCCACCATGGACTATAAGGACCACGACG
GAGACTACAAGGATCATGATATTGATTACAAAGACGATGACGATAAGATGGCCCCAAAGAAGAAGCGGAA
GGTCGGTATCCACGGAGTCCCAGCAGCCGACAAGAAGTACAGCATCGGCCTGGACATCGGCACCAACTCT
GTGGGCTGGGCCGTGATCACCGACGAGTACAAGGTGCCCAGCAAGAAATTCAAGGTGCTGGGCAACACCG
ACCGGCACAGCATCAAGAAGAACCTGATCGGAGCCCTGCTGTTCGACAGCGGCGAAACAGCCGAGGCCAC
CCGGCTGAAGAGAACCGCCAGAAGAAGATACACCAGACGGAAGAACCGGATCTGCTATCTGCAAGAGATC
TTCAGCAACGAGATGGCCAAGGTGGACGACAGCTTCTTCCACAGACTGGAAGAGTCCTTCCTGGTGGAAG
AGGATAAGAAGCACGAGCGGCACCCCATCTTCGGCAACATCGTGGACGAGGTGGCCTACCACGAGAAGTA
CCCCACCATCTACCACCTGAGAAAGAAACTGGTGGACAGCACCGACAAGGCCGACCTGCGGCTGATCTAT
CTGGCCCTGGCCCACATGATCAAGTTCCGGGGCCACTTCCTGATCGAGGGCGACCTGAACCCCGACAACA
GCGACGTGGACAAGCTGTTCATCCAGCTGGTGCAGACCTACAACCAGCTGTTCGAGGAAAACCCCATCAA
CGCCAGCGGCGTGGACGCCAAGGCCATCCTGTCTGCCAGACTGAGCAAGAGCAGACGGCTGGAAAATCTG
ATCGCCCAGCTGCCCGGCGAGAAGAAGAATGGCCTGTTCGGAAACCTGATTGCCCTGAGCCTGGGCCTGA
CCCCCAACTTCAAGAGCAACTTCGACCTGGCCGAGGATGCCAAACTGCAGCTGAGCAAGGACACCTACGA
CGACGACCTGGACAACCTGCTGGCCCAGATCGGCGACCAGTACGCCGACCTGTTTCTGGCCGCCAAGAAC
CTGTCCGACGCCATCCTGCTGAGCGACATCCTGAGAGTGAACACCGAGATCACCAAGGCCCCCCTGAGCG
CCTCTATGATCAAGAGATACGACGAGCACCACCAGGACCTGACCCTGCTGAAAGCTCTCGTGCGGCAGCA
GCTGCCTGAGAAGTACAAAGAGATTTTCTTCGACCAGAGCAAGAACGGCTACGCCGGCTACATTGACGGC
GGAGCCAGCCAGGAAGAGTTCTACAAGTTCATCAAGCCCATCCTGGAAAAGATGGACGGCACCGAGGAAC
TGCTCGTGAAGCTGAACAGAGAGGACCTGCTGCGGAAGCAGCGGACCTTCGACAACGGCAGCATCCCCCA
CCAGATCCACCTGGGAGAGCTGCACGCCATTCTGCGGCGGCAGGAAGATTTTTACCCATTCCTGAAGGAC
AACCGGGAAAAGATCGAGAAGATCCTGACCTTCCGCATCCCCTACTACGTGGGCCCTCTGGCCAGGGGAA
ACAGCAGATTCGCCTGGATGACCAGAAAGAGCGAGGAAACCATCACCCCCTGGAACTTCGAGGAAGTGGT
GGACAAGGGCGCTTCCGCCCAGAGCTTCATCGAGCGGATGACCAACTTCGATAAGAACCTGCCCAACGAG
AAGGTGCTGCCCAAGCACAGCCTGCTGTACGAGTACTTCACCGTGTATAACGAGCTGACCAAAGTGAAAT
ACGTGACCGAGGGAATGAGAAAGCCCGCCTTCCTGAGCGGCGAGCAGAAAAAGGCCATCGTGGACCTGCT
GTTCAAGACCAACCGGAAAGTGACCGTGAAGCAGCTGAAAGAGGACTACTTCAAGAAAATCGAGTGCTTC
GACTCCGTGGAAATCTCCGGCGTGGAAGATCGGTTCAACGCCTCCCTGGGCACATACCACGATCTGCTGA
AAATTATCAAGGACAAGGACTTCCTGGACAATGAGGAAAACGAGGACATTCTGGAAGATATCGTGCTGAC
CCTGACACTGTTTGAGGACAGAGAGATGATCGAGGAACGGCTGAAAACCTATGCCCACCTGTTCGACGAC
AAAGTGATGAAGCAGCTGAAGCGGCGGAGATACACCGGCTGGGGCAGGCTGAGCCGGAAGCTGATCAACG
GCATCCGGGACAAGCAGTCCGGCAAGACAATCCTGGATTTCCTGAAGTCCGACGGCTTCGCCAACAGAAA
CTTCATGCAGCTGATCCACGACGACAGCCTGACCTTTAAAGAGGACATCCAGAAAGCCCAGGTGTCCGGC
CAGGGCGATAGCCTGCACGAGCACATTGCCAATCTGGCCGGCAGCCCCGCCATTAAGAAGGGCATCCTGC
AGACAGTGAAGGTGGTGGACGAGCTCGTGAAAGTGATGGGCCGGCACAAGCCCGAGAACATCGTGATCGA
AATGGCCAGAGAGAACCAGACCACCCAGAAGGGACAGAAGAACAGCCGCGAGAGAATGAAGCGGATCGAA
GAGGGCATCAAAGAGCTGGGCAGCCAGATCCTGAAAGAACACCCCGTGGAAAACACCCAGCTGCAGAACG
AGAAGCTGTACCTGTACTACCTGCAGAATGGGCGGGATATGTACGTGGACCAGGAACTGGACATCAACCG
GCTGTCCGACTACGATGTGGACCATATCGTGCCTCAGAGCTTTCTGAAGGACGACTCCATCGACAACAAG
GTGCTGACCAGAAGCGACAAGAACCGGGGCAAGAGCGACAACGTGCCCTCCGAAGAGGTCGTGAAGAAGA
TGAAGAACTACTGGCGGCAGCTGCTGAACGCCAAGCTGATTACCCAGAGAAAGTTCGACAATCTGACCAA
GGCCGAGAGAGGCGGCCTGAGCGAACTGGATAAGGCCGGCTTCATCAAGAGACAGCTGGTGGAAACCCGG
CAGATCACAAAGCACGTGGCACAGATCCTGGACTCCCGGATGAACACTAAGTACGACGAGAATGACAAGC
TGATCCGGGAAGTGAAAGTGATCACCCTGAAGTCCAAGCTGGTGTCCGATTTCCGGAAGGATTTCCAGTT
TTACAAAGTGCGCGAGATCAACAACTACCACCACGCCCACGACGCCTACCTGAACGCCGTCGTGGGAACC
GCCCTGATCAAAAAGTACCCTAAGCTGGAAAGCGAGTTCGTGTACGGCGACTACAAGGTGTACGACGTGC
GGAAGATGATCGCCAAGAGCGAGCAGGAAATCGGCAAGGCTACCGCCAAGTACTTCTTCTACAGCAACAT
CATGAACTTTTTCAAGACCGAGATTACCCTGGCCAACGGCGAGATCCGGAAGCGGCCTCTGATCGAGACA
AACGGCGAAACCGGGGAGATCGTGTGGGATAAGGGCCGGGATTTTGCCACCGTGCGGAAAGTGCTGAGCA
TGCCCCAAGTGAATATCGTGAAAAAGACCGAGGTGCAGACAGGCGGCTTCAGCAAAGAGTCTATCCTGCC
CAAGAGGAACAGCGATAAGCTGATCGCCAGAAAGAAGGACTGGGACCCTAAGAAGTACGGCGGCTTCGAC
AGCCCCACCGTGGCCTATTCTGTGCTGGTGGTGGCCAAAGTGGAAAAGGGCAAGTCCAAGAAACTGAAGA
GTGTGAAAGAGCTGCTGGGGATCACCATCATGGAAAGAAGCAGCTTCGAGAAGAATCCCATCGACTTTCT
GGAAGCCAAGGGCTACAAAGAAGTGAAAAAGGACCTGATCATCAAGCTGCCTAAGTACTCCCTGTTCGAG
CTGGAAAACGGCCGGAAGAGAATGCTGGCCTCTGCCGGCGAACTGCAGAAGGGAAACGAACTGGCCCTGC
CCTCCAAATATGTGAACTTCCTGTACCTGGCCAGCCACTATGAGAAGCTGAAGGGCTCCCCCGAGGATAA
TGAGCAGAAACAGCTGTTTGTGGAACAGCACAAGCACTACCTGGACGAGATCATCGAGCAGATCAGCGAG
TTCTCCAAGAGAGTGATCCTGGCCGACGCTAATCTGGACAAAGTGCTGTCCGCCTACAACAAGCACCGGG
ATAAGCCCATCAGAGAGCAGGCCGAGAATATCATCCACCTGTTTACCCTGACCAATCTGGGAGCCCCTGC
CGCCTTCAAGTACTTTGACACCACCATCGACCGGAAGAGGTACACCAGCACCAAAGAGGTGCTGGACGCC
ACCCTGATCCACCAGAGCATCACCGGCCTGTACGAGACACGGATCGACCTGTCTCAGCTGGGAGGCGACA
AAAGGCCGGCGGCCACGAAAAAGGCCGGCCAGGCAAAAAAGAAAAAGTAAGAATTCCTAGAGCTCGCTGA
TCAGCCTCGACTGTGCCTTCTAGTTGCCAGCCATCTGTTGTTTGCCCCTCCCCCGTGCCTTCCTTGACCC
TGGAAGGTGCCACTCCCACTGTCCTTTCCTAATAAAATGAGGAAATTGCATCGCATTGTCTGAGTAGGTG
TCATTCTATTCTGGGGGGTGGGGTGGGGCAGGACAGCAAGGGGGAGGATTGGGAAGAGAATAGCAGGCAT
GCTGGGGAGCGGCCGCAGGAACCCCTAGTGATGGAGTTGGCCACTCCCTCTCTGCGCGCTCGCTCGCTCA
CTGAGGCCGGGCGACCAAAGGTCGCCCGACGCCCGGGCTTTGCCCGGGCGGCCTCAGTGAGCGAGCGAGC
GCGCAGCTGCCTGCAGGGGCGCCTGATGCGGTATTTTCTCCTTACGCATCTGTGCGGTATTTCACACCGC
ATA
[95 nt withheld, positions 5674-5768]
T
[46 nt withheld, positions 5770-5815]
C
[141 nt withheld, positions 5817-5957]
CCTTTGACGTTGGAGTCCACGTTCTTT
[37 nt withheld, positions 5985-6021]
ACTCTATCTCGGGCTATTCTTTTGATTTATAAGGGATTTTGCCGATTTCGGTCTATTGGTTAAAAAATGA
GCTGATTTAACAAAAATTTAACGCGAATTTTAACAAAATATTAACGTTTACAATTTTATGGTGCACTCTC
AGTACAATCTGCTCTGATGCCGCATAGTTAAGCCAGCCCCGACACCCGCCAACACCCGCTGACGCGCCCT
GACGGGCTTGTCTGCTCCCGGCATCCGCTTACAGACAAGCTGTGACCGTCTCCGGGAGCTGCATGTGTCA
GAGGTTTTCACCGTCATCACCGAAACGCGCGAGACGAAAGGGCCTCGTGATACGCCTATTTTTATAGGTT
AATGTCATGATAATAATGGTTTCTTAGACGTCAGGTGGCACTTTTCGGGGAAATGTGCGCGGAACCCCTA
TTTGTTTATTTTTCTAAATACATTCAAATATGTATCCGCTCATGAGACAATAACCCTGATAAATGCTTCA
ATAATATTGAAAAAGGAAGAGTATGAGTATTCAACATTTCCGTGTCGCCCTTATTCCCTTTTTTGCGGCA
TTTTGCCTTCCTGTTTTTGCTCACCCAGAAACGCTGGTGAAAGTAAAAGATGCTGAAGATCAGTTGGGTG
CACGAGTGGGTTACATCGAACTGGATCTCAACAGCGGTAAGATCCTTGAGAGTTTTCGCCCCGAAGAACG
TTTTCCAATGATGAGCACTTTTAAAGTTCTGCTATGTGGCGCGGTATTATCCCGTATTGACGCCGGGCAA
GAGCAACTCGGTCGCCGCATACACTATTCTCAGAATGACTTGGTTGAGTACTCACCAGTCACAGAAAAGC
ATCTTACGGATGGCATGACAGTAAGAGAATTATGCAGTGCTGCCATAACCATGAGTGATAACACTGCGGC
CAACTTACTTCTGACAACGATCGGAGGACCGAAGGAGCTAACCGCTTTTTTGCACAACATGGGGGATCAT
GTAACTCGCCTTGATCGTTGGGAACCGGAGCTGAATGAAGCCATACCAAACGACGAGCGTGACACCACGA
TGCCTGTAGCAATGGCAACAACGTTGCGCAAACTATTAACTGGCGAACTACTTACTCTAGCTTCCCGGCA
ACAATTAATAGACTGGATGGAGGCGGATAAAGTTGCAGGACCACTTCTGCGCTCGGCCCTTCCGGCTGGC
TGGTTTATTGCTGATAAATCTGGAGCCGGTGAGCGTGGAAGCCGCGGTATCATTGCAGCACTGGGGCCAG
ATGGTAAGCCCTCCCGTATCGTAGTTATCTACACGACGGGGAGTCAGGCAACTATGGATGAACGAAATAG
ACAGATCGCTGAGATAGGTGCCTCACTGATTAAGCATTGGTAACTGTCAGACCAAGTTTACTCATATATA
CTTTAGATTGATTTAAAACTTCATTTTTAATTTAAAAGGATCTAGGTGAAGATCCTTTTTGATAATCTCA
TGACCAAAATCCCTTAACGTGAGTTTTCGTTCCACTGAGCGTCAGACCCCGTAGAAAAGATCAAAGGATC
TTCTTGAGATCCTTTTTTTCTGCGCGTAATCTGCTGCTTGCAAACAAAAAAACCACCGCTACCAGCGGTG
GTTTGTTTGCCGGATCAAGAGCTACCAACTCTTTTTCCGAAGGTAACTGGCTTCAGCAGAGCGCAGATAC
CAAATACTGTTCTTCTAGTGTAGCCGTAGTTAGGCCACCACTTCAAGAACTCTGTAGCACCGCCTACATA
CCTCGCTCTGCTAATCCTGTTACCAGTGGCTGCTGCCAGTGGCGATAAGTCGTGTCTTACCGGGTTGGAC
TCAAGACGATAGTTACCGGATAAGGCGCAGCGGTCGGGCTGAACGGGGGGTTCGTGCACACAGCCCAGCT
TGGAGCGAACGACCTACACCGAACTGAGATACCTACAGCGTGAGCTATGAGAAAGCGCCACGCTTCCCGA
AGGGAGAAAGGCGGACAGGTATCCGGTAAGCGGCAGGGTCGGAACAGGAGAGCGCACGAGGGAGCTTCCA
GGGGGAAACGCCTGGTATCTTTATAGTCCTGTCGGGTTTCGCCACCTCTGACTTGAGCGTCGATTTTTGT
GATGCTCGTCAGGGGGGCGGAGCCTATGGAAAAACGCCAGCAACGCGGCCTTTTTACGGTTCCTGGCCTT
TTGCTGGCCTTTTGCTCACATGTGAGGGCCTATTTCCCATGATTCCTTCATATTTGCATATACGATACAA
GGCTGTTAGAGAGATAATTGGAATTAATTTGACTGTAAACACAAAGATATTAGTACAAAATACGTGACGT
AGAAAGTAATAATTTCTTGGGTAGTTTGCAGTTTTAAAATTATGTTTTAAAATGGACTATCATATGCTTA
CCGTAACTTGAAAGTATTTCGATTTCTTGGCTTTATATATCTTGTGGAAAGGACGAAACACCGGATTTTC
CAGGACTGCAACTGTTT
